Addgene plasmid #55494: mTFP1-LC-Myosin-N-7
Purpose: Localization: Light Chain Myosin, Excitation: 462, Emission: 492
Depositing lab: Michael Davidson. Depositing organization: Florida State University, Tallahassee. Publication: Hue-shifted monomeric variants of Clavularia cyan fluorescent protein: identification of the molecular determinants of color and applications in fluorescence imaging. Ai HW, Olenych SG, Wong P, Davidson MW, Campbell RE. BMC Biol. 2008 Mar 6;6:13. doi: 10.1186/1741-7007-6-13. PubMed 18325109.
Backbone
  Vector backbone: mTFP1-N1
  Backbone size w/o insert (bp): 4750
  Vector type: Mammalian Expression
  Selectable markers: Neomycin (select with G418)
Growth in bacteria
  Bacterial resistance: Kanamycin, 50 μg/mL
  Growth temperature: 37°C
  Growth strain: DH5alpha
  Copy number: High Copy
Gene/Insert
  Gene/Insert name: LC-Myosin (alt name: NM_172118.1)
  Species: M. musculus (mouse)
  Promoter: CMV
  Tag / fusion protein: mTFP1 (C terminal on backbone)
  Cloning method: Unknown
  Sequencing primers: 5′ CMV-F; 3′ SV40pA-R
Terms and licenses: Academic/Nonprofit Terms; Industry Terms: Not Available to Industry
Depositor comments: . Excitation = 462; Emission = 492
How to cite: mTFP1-LC-Myosin-N-7 was a gift from Michael Davidson (Addgene plasmid # 55494 ; http://n2t.net/addgene:55494 ; RRID:Addgene_55494)
