[The description below was written by a language model from this plasmid's Addgene catalogue record and pLannotate feature annotations shown in this document.]
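Description:
mTFP1-LC-Myosin-N-7 is a mammalian expression plasmid built on the mTFP1-N1 backbone, an N1-style fluorescent protein fusion vector, and encodes mouse myosin regulatory light chain fused at its C terminus to the monomeric teal fluorescent protein mTFP1. The annotated 5,209 nt sequence identifies the insert as Myl9, the regulatory light chain of smooth muscle and nonmuscle myosin II. It lies just downstream of a remnant of the multiple cloning site and is followed, after a short linker (presumably the 7 residues the "N-7" in the name refers to), by a mammalian codon-optimized mTFP1 coding sequence. Transcription is driven by the human CMV immediate early enhancer and promoter, which span the numbering origin of the circular map, and is terminated by the SV40 polyadenylation signal. The short "large T antigen" hit near this terminator, like the ble and bGH poly(A) fragments elsewhere, looks like an incidental match within backbone sequence rather than a functional element.

The plasmid is propagated in E. coli through a high-copy ColE1/pUC-type origin. An f1 origin is also present, which in principle allows single-stranded DNA production. A single NeoR/KanR (Tn5 aminoglycoside phosphotransferase) gene serves both hosts. A bacterial bla-type promoter drives it for kanamycin selection in bacteria, and the SV40 enhancer/early promoter, paired with the HSV TK polyadenylation signal, drives it for G418 selection of stable mammalian lines.

The stated purpose is localization imaging. The fusion labels light chain myosin, and therefore actomyosin structures, in living or fixed mammalian cells, with teal fluorescence excited at about 462 nm and emitted at about 492 nm. It comes from a set of constructs demonstrating fluorescence imaging applications of Clavularia-derived cyan fluorescent protein variants.
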