Features (pLannotate 1.2.2; 15 found; start..end, strand, type, name):
      1..204     +  promoter       CMV promoter: human cytomegalovirus (CMV) immediate early promoter
    227..263     +  misc_feature   MCS (fragment): multiple cloning site
    264..779     +  CDS            Myl9: MYL9_MOUSE - Also known as Myrl2. Experimental evidence at protein level: Swiss-Prot protein existence level 1. Myosin regulatory subunit that plays an important role in regulation of both smooth muscle and nonmuscle cell contractile activity via its phosphorylation. Implicated in cytokinesis, receptor capping, and cell locomotion (By similarity). In myoblasts, regulates PIEZO1-dependent cortical actomyosin assembly involved in myotube formation (PubMed:29799007). From Mus musculus (Mouse).
    801..1511    +  CDS            mTFP1: monomeric teal (cyan) fluorescent protein (Ai et al., 2006) mammalian codon-optimized
   1527..1610    +  CDS            large T antigen (fragment): large T antigen from SV40 (simian virus 40)
   1633..1754    +  polyA_signal   SV40 poly(A) signal: SV40 polyadenylation signal
   1788..2216    -  rep_origin     f1 ori (sequence partly withheld): f1 bacteriophage origin of replication; arrow indicates direction of (+) strand synthesis
   2243..2347    +  promoter       AmpR promoter: bla
   2349..2706    +  promoter       SV40 promoter: SV40 enhancer and early promoter
   2741..3535    +  CDS            NeoR/KanR: aminoglycoside phosphotransferase from Tn5; aph(3')-II (or nptII); confers resistance to neomycin, kanamycin, and G418 (Geneticin®)
   3556..3708    +  CDS            ble (fragment): BLE_KLEPN - Experimental evidence at protein level: Swiss-Prot protein existence level 1. Binding protein with a strong affinity to the bleomycin family of antibiotics. Binds to CL990; an antimitotic-antibiotic compound. From Klebsiella pneumoniae.
   3767..3814    +  polyA_signal   HSV TK poly(A) signal: herpes simplex virus thymidine kinase polyadenylation signal (Cole and Stacy, 1985)
   3905..3921    -  polyA_signal   bGH poly(A) signal (fragment): bovine growth hormone polyadenylation signal
   4143..4731    +  rep_origin     ori: high-copy-number ColE1/pMB1/pBR322/pUC origin of replication
   4906..5209    +  enhancer       CMV enhancer: human cytomegalovirus immediate early enhancer
>Addgene plasmid #55494 | mTFP1-LC-Myosin-N-7 | addgene full sequence | sequence record 170846 | Addgene NGS Result
GTGATGCGGTTTTGGCAGTACATCAATGGGCGTGGATAGCGGTTTGACTCACGGGGATTTCCAAGTCTCC
ACCCCATTGACGTCAATGGGAGTTTGTTTTGGCACCAAAATCAACGGGACTTTCCAAAATGTCGTAACAA
CTCCGCCCCATTGACGCAAATGGGCGGTAGGCGTGTACGGTGGGAGGTCTATATAAGCAGAGCTGGTTTA
GTGAACCGTCAGATCCGCTAGCGCTACCGGACTCAGATCTCGAGCTCAAGCTTATGTCGAGCAAGAGAGC
CAAGGCCAAGACCACCAAGAAGAGGCCCCAGAGGGCTACGTCCAATGTCTTCGCCATGTTTGACCAGTCC
CAGATCCAGGAGTTTAAGGAGGCCTTCAACATGATTGATCAGAACCGCGATGGCTTCATTGATAAGGAGG
ACCTGCACGACATGTTGGCCTCTCTGGGGAAGAACCCCACAGACGAGTACCTGGAGGGCATGATGAACGA
GGCGCCAGGGCCCATCAACTTCACCATGTTCCTCACAATGTTTGGGGAGAAGCTGAACGGCACAGACCCC
GAGGATGTGATCCGCAATGCCTTTGCCTGCTTTGATGAGGAGGCCTCAGGCTTCATCCACGAGGACCACC
TGAGGGAGCTGCTCACCACCATGGGCGACCGATTCACGGATGAGGAGGTGGACGAGATGTACCGCGAGGC
ACCCATTGATAAGAAGGGCAACTTCAACTACGTGGAGTTCACTCGCATCCTCAAACACGGCGCCAAGGAC
AAGGACGACCTGGATCCACCGGTCGCCACCATGGTGAGCAAGGGCGAGGAGACCACAATGGGCGTAATCA
AGCCCGACATGAAGATCAAGCTGAAGATGGAGGGCAACGTGAATGGCCACGCCTTCGTGATCGAGGGCGA
GGGCGAGGGCAAGCCCTACGACGGCACCAACACCATCAACCTGGAGGTGAAGGAGGGAGCCCCCCTGCCC
TTCTCCTACGACATTCTGACCACCGCGTTCGCCTACGGCAACAGGGCCTTCACCAAGTACCCCGACGACA
TCCCCAACTACTTCAAGCAGTCCTTCCCCGAGGGCTACTCTTGGGAGCGCACCATGACCTTCGAGGACAA
GGGCATCGTGAAGGTGAAGTCCGACATCTCCATGGAGGAGGACTCCTTCATCTACGAGATACACCTCAAG
GGCGAGAACTTCCCCCCCAACGGCCCCGTGATGCAGAAGAAGACCACCGGCTGGGACGCCTCCACCGAGA
GGATGTACGTGCGCGACGGCGTGCTGAAGGGCGACGTCAAGCACAAGCTGCTGCTGGAGGGCGGCGGCCA
CCACCGCGTTGACTTCAAGACCATCTACAGGGCCAAGAAGGCGGTGAAGCTGCCCGACTATCACTTTGTG
GACCACCGCATCGAGATCCTGAACCACGACAAGGACTACAACAAGGTGACCGTTTACGAGAGCGCCGTGG
CCCGCAACTCCACCGACGGCATGGACGAGCTGTACAAGTAAGCGGCCGCGACTCTAGATCATAATCAGCC
ATACCACATTTGTAGAGGTTTTACTTGCTTTAAAAAACCTCCCACACCTCCCCCTGAACCTGAAACATAA
AATGAATGCAATTGTTGTTGTTAACTTGTTTATTGCAGCTTATAATGGTTACAAATAAAGCAATAGCATC
ACAAATTTCACAAATAAAGCATTTTTTTCACTGCATTCTAGTTGTGGTTTGTCCAAACTCATCAATGTAT
CTTAAGGCGTAAATTGTAAGCGTTAATATTTTGTTAAAATTCGCGTTAAATTTTTGTTAAATCAGCTCAT
TTTTTAACCAATAGGCCGAAATCGGCAAAATCCCTTATAAATCAAAAGAATAGACCGAGATAGGGT
[37 nt withheld, positions 1887-1923]
AAAGAACGTGGACTCCAACGTCAAAGG
[49 nt withheld, positions 1951-1999]
T
[91 nt withheld, positions 2001-2091]
G
[124 nt withheld, positions 2093-2216]
CAGGTGGCACTTTTCGGGGAAATGTGCGCGGAACCCCTATTTGTTTATTTTTCTAAATACATTCAAATAT
GTATCCGCTCATGAGACAATAACCCTGATAAATGCTTCAATAATATTGAAAAAGGAAGAGTCCTGAGGCG
GAAAGAACCAGCTGTGGAATGTGTGTCAGTTAGGGTGTGGAAAGTCCCCAGGCTCCCCAGCAGGCAGAAG
TATGCAAAGCATGCATCTCAATTAGTCAGCAACCAGGTGTGGAAAGTCCCCAGGCTCCCCAGCAGGCAGA
AGTATGCAAAGCATGCATCTCAATTAGTCAGCAACCATAGTCCCGCCCCTAACTCCGCCCATCCCGCCCC
TAACTCCGCCCAGTTCCGCCCATTCTCCGCCCCATGGCTGACTAATTTTTTTTATTTATGCAGAGGCCGA
GGCCGCCTCGGCCTCTGAGCTATTCCAGAAGTAGTGAGGAGGCTTTTTTGGAGGCCTAGGCTTTTGCAAA
GATCGATCAAGAGACAGGATGAGGATCGTTTCGCATGATTGAACAAGATGGATTGCACGCAGGTTCTCCG
GCCGCTTGGGTGGAGAGGCTATTCGGCTATGACTGGGCACAACAGACAATCGGCTGCTCTGATGCCGCCG
TGTTCCGGCTGTCAGCGCAGGGGCGCCCGGTTCTTTTTGTCAAGACCGACCTGTCCGGTGCCCTGAATGA
ACTGCAAGACGAGGCAGCGCGGCTATCGTGGCTGGCCACGACGGGCGTTCCTTGCGCAGCTGTGCTCGAC
GTTGTCACTGAAGCGGGAAGGGACTGGCTGCTATTGGGCGAAGTGCCGGGGCAGGATCTCCTGTCATCTC
ACCTTGCTCCTGCCGAGAAAGTATCCATCATGGCTGATGCAATGCGGCGGCTGCATACGCTTGATCCGGC
TACCTGCCCATTCGACCACCAAGCGAAACATCGCATCGAGCGAGCACGTACTCGGATGGAAGCCGGTCTT
GTCGATCAGGATGATCTGGACGAAGAGCATCAGGGGCTCGCGCCAGCCGAACTGTTCGCCAGGCTCAAGG
CGAGCATGCCCGACGGCGAGGATCTCGTCGTGACCCATGGCGATGCCTGCTTGCCGAATATCATGGTGGA
AAATGGCCGCTTTTCTGGATTCATCGACTGTGGCCGGCTGGGTGTGGCGGACCGCTATCAGGACATAGCG
TTGGCTACCCGTGATATTGCTGAAGAGCTTGGCGGCGAATGGGCTGACCGCTTCCTCGTGCTTTACGGTA
TCGCCGCTCCCGATTCGCAGCGCATCGCCTTCTATCGCCTTCTTGACGAGTTCTTCTGAGCGGGACTCTG
GGGTTCGAAATGACCGACCAAGCGACGCCCAACCTGCCATCACGAGATTTCGATTCCACCGCCGCCTTCT
ATGAAAGGTTGGGCTTCGGAATCGTTTTCCGGGACGCCGGCTGGATGATCCTCCAGCGCGGGGATCTCAT
GCTGGAGTTCTTCGCCCACCCTAGGGGGAGGCTAACTGAAACACGGAAGGAGACAATACCGGAAGGAACC
CGCGCTATGACGGCAATAAAAAGACAGAATAAAACGCACGGTGTTGGGTCGTTTGTTCATAAACGCGGGG
TTCGGTCCCAGGGCTGGCACTCTGTCGATACCCCACCGAGACCCCATTGGGGCCAATACGCCCGCGTTTC
TTCCTTTTCCCCACCCCACCCCCCAAGTTCGGGTGAAGGCCCAGGGCTCGCAGCCAACGTCGGGGCGGCA
GGCCCTGCCATAGCCTCAGGTTACTCATATATACTTTAGATTGATTTAAAACTTCATTTTTAATTTAAAA
GGATCTAGGTGAAGATCCTTTTTGATAATCTCATGACCAAAATCCCTTAACGTGAGTTTTCGTTCCACTG
AGCGTCAGACCCCGTAGAAAAGATCAAAGGATCTTCTTGAGATCCTTTTTTTCTGCGCGTAATCTGCTGC
TTGCAAACAAAAAAACCACCGCTACCAGCGGTGGTTTGTTTGCCGGATCAAGAGCTACCAACTCTTTTTC
CGAAGGTAACTGGCTTCAGCAGAGCGCAGATACCAAATACTGTTCTTCTAGTGTAGCCGTAGTTAGGCCA
CCACTTCAAGAACTCTGTAGCACCGCCTACATACCTCGCTCTGCTAATCCTGTTACCAGTGGCTGCTGCC
AGTGGCGATAAGTCGTGTCTTACCGGGTTGGACTCAAGACGATAGTTACCGGATAAGGCGCAGCGGTCGG
GCTGAACGGGGGGTTCGTGCACACAGCCCAGCTTGGAGCGAACGACCTACACCGAACTGAGATACCTACA
GCGTGAGCTATGAGAAAGCGCCACGCTTCCCGAAGGGAGAAAGGCGGACAGGTATCCGGTAAGCGGCAGG
GTCGGAACAGGAGAGCGCACGAGGGAGCTTCCAGGGGGAAACGCCTGGTATCTTTATAGTCCTGTCGGGT
TTCGCCACCTCTGACTTGAGCGTCGATTTTTGTGATGCTCGTCAGGGGGGCGGAGCCTATGGAAAAACGC
CAGCAACGCGGCCTTTTTACGGTTCCTGGCCTTTTGCTGGCCTTTTGCTCACATGTTCTTTCCTGCGTTA
TCCCCTGATTCTGTGGATAACCGTATTACCGCCATGCATTAGTTATTAATAGTAATCAATTACGGGGTCA
TTAGTTCATAGCCCATATATGGAGTTCCGCGTTACATAACTTACGGTAAATGGCCCGCCTGGCTGACCGC
CCAACGACCCCCGCCCATTGACGTCAATAATGACGTATGTTCCCATAGTAACGCCAATAGGGACTTTCCA
TTGACGTCAATGGGTGGAGTATTTACGGTAAACTGCCCACTTGGCAGTACATCAAGTGTATCATATGCCA
AGTACGCCCCCTATTGACGTCAATGACGGTAAATGGCCCGCCTGGCATTATGCCCAGTACATGACCTTAT
GGGACTTTCCTACTTGGCAGTACATCTACGTATTAGTCATCGCTATTACCATG
