>Addgene plasmid #55494 | mTFP1-LC-Myosin-N-7 | depositor partial sequence | sequence record 85900 | insert sequence
GACGTCAGATCCGCTAGCGCTACCGGACTCAGATCTCGAGCTCAAGCTTATGTCGAGCAAGAGAGCCAAG
GCCAAGACCACCAAGAAGAGGCCCCAGAGGGCTACGTCCAATGTCTTCGCCATGTTTGACCAGTCCCAGA
TCCAGGAGTTTAAGGAGGCCTTCAACATGATTGATCAGAACCGCGATGGCTTCATTGATAAGGAGGACCT
GCACGACATGTTGGCCTCTCTGGGGAAGAACCCCACAGACGAGTACCTGGAGGGCATGATGAACGAGGCG
CCAGGGCCCATCAACTTCACCATGTTCCTCACAATGTTTGGGGAGAAGCTGAACGGCACAGACCCCGAGG
ATGTGATCCGCAATGCCTTTGCCTGCTTTGATGAGGAGGCCTCAGGCTTCATCCACGAGGACCACCTGAG
GGAGCTGCTCACCACCATGGGCGACCGATTCACGGATGAGGAGGTGGACGAGATGTACCGCGAGGCACCC
ATTGATAAGAAGGGCAACTTCAACTACGTGGAGTTCACTCGCATCCTCAAACACGGCGCCAAGGACAAGG
ACGACCTGGATCCACCGGTCGCCACCATGGTGAGCAAGGGCGAGGAGACCACAATGGGCGTAATCAAGCC
CGACATGAAGATCAAGCTGAAGATGGAGGGCAACGTGAATGGCCACGCCTTCGTGATCGAGGGCGAGGGC
GAGGGCAAGCCCTACGACGGCACCAACACCATCAACCTGGAGGTGAAGGAGGGAGCCCCCCTGCCCTTCT
CCTACGACATTCTGACCACCGCGTTCGCCTACGGCAACAGGGCCTTCACCAAGTACCCCGACGACATCCC
CAACTACTTCAAGCAGTCCTTCCCCGAGGGCTACTCTTGGGAGCGCACCATGACCTTCGAGGACAAGGGC
ATCGTGAAGGTGAAGTCCGACATCTCCATGGAGGAGGACTCCTTCATCTACGAGATACACCTCAAGGGCG
AGAACTTCCCCCCCAACGGCCCCGTGATGCAGAAGAAGACCACCGGCTGGGACGCCTCCACCGAGAGGAT
GTACGTGCGCGACGGCGTGCTGAAGGGCGACGTCAAGCACAAGCTGCTGCTGGAGGGCGGCGGCCACCAC
CGCGTTGACTTCAAGACCATCTACAGGGCCAAGAAGGCGGTGAAGCTGCCCGACTATCACTTTGTGGACC
ACCGCATCGAGATCCTGAACCACGACAAGGACTACAACAAGGTGACCGTTTACGAGAGCGCCGTGGCCCG
CAACTCCACCGACGGCATGGACGAGCTGTACAAGTAAGCGGCCGCGACTCTAGATCATAATCAGCCATAC
CACATT
